>Addgene plasmid #233877 | pXD70EN25-Pct5-(–)-Eddh(Gp3C) | addgene full sequence | sequence record 463820 | Addgene NGS Result
AGCTTGCTGGGGCTTTTCTTTTTCAAATAAAACGAAAGGCTCAGTCGAAAGACTGGGCCTTTCGTTTTAT
CTGTTGTTTGTCGGTGAACGCTCTCTACTAGAGGAGCTCATGCCGGCGGCACCTCGCTAACGGATTCACC
ACTCCAAGAATTGGAGCCAATCAATTCTTGCGGAGAACTGTGAATGCGCAAACCAACCCTTGGCAGAACA
TATCCATCGCGTCCGCCATCTCCAGCAGCCGCACGCGGCGCATCTCGGGCCGCGTTGCTGGCGTTTTTCC
ATAGGCTCCGCCCCCCTGACGAGCATCACAAAAATCGACGCTCAAGTCAGAGGTGGCGAAACCCGACAGG
ACTATAAAGATACCAGGCGTTTCCCCCTGGAAGCTCCCTCGTGCGCTCTCCTGTTCCGACCCTGCCGCTT
ACCGGATACCTGTCCGCCTTTCTCCCTTCGGGAAGCGTGGCGCTTTCTCATAGCTCACGCTGTAGGTATC
TCAGTTCGGTGTAGGTCGTTCGCTCCAAGCTGGGCTGTGTGCACGAACCCCCCGTTCAGCCCGACCGCTG
CGCCTTATCCGGTAACTATCGTCTTGAGTCCAACCCGGTAAGACACGACTTATCGCCACTGGCAGCAGCC
ACTGGTAACAGGATTAGCAGAGCGAGGTATGTAGGCGGTGCTACAGAGTTCTTGAAGTGGTGGCCTAACT
ACGGCTACACTAGAAGGACAGTATTTGGTATCTGCGCTCTGCTGAAGCCAGTTACCTTCGGAAAAAGAGT
TGGTAGCTCTTGATCCGGCAAACAAACCACCGCTGGTAGCGGTGGTTTTTTTGTTTGCAAGCAGCAGATT
ACGCGCAGAAAAAAAGGATCTCAAGAAGATCCTTTGATCTTTTCTACGGGGTCTGACGCTCAGTGGAACG
AAAACTCACGTTAAGGGATTTTGGTCATGAGATTATCAAAAAGGATCTTCACCTAGATCCTTTTAAATTA
AAAATGAAGTTTTAAATCAATCTAAAGTATATATGAGTAAACTTGGTCTGACAGTTACCAATGCTTAATC
AGTGAGGCACCTATCTCAGCGATCTGTCTATTTCGTTCATCCATAGTTGCCTGACTCCCCGTCGTGTAGA
TAACTACGATACGGGAGGGCTTACCATCTGGCCCCAGTGCTGCAATGATACCGCGAGACCCACGCTCACC
GGCTCCAGATTTATCAGCAATAAACCAGCCAGCCGGAAGGGCCGAGCGCAGAAGTGGTCCTGCAACTTTA
TCCGCCTCCATCCAGTCTATTAATTGTTGCCGGGAAGCTAGAGTAAGTAGTTCGCCAGTTAATAGTTTGC
GCAACGTTGTTGCCATTGCTGCAGGCATCGTGGTGTCACGCTCGTCGTTTGGTATGGCTTCATTCAGCTC
CGGTTCCCAACGATCAAGGCGAGTTACATGATCCCCCATGTTGTGCAAAAAAGCGGTTAGCTCCTTCGGT
CCTCCGATCGTTGTCAGAAGTAAGTTGGCCGCAGTGTTATCACTCATGGTTATGGCAGCACTGCATAATT
CTCTTACTGTCATGCCATCCGTAAGATGCTTTTCTGTGACTGGTGAGTACTCAACCAAGTCATTCTGAGA
ATAGTGTATGCGGCGACCGAGTTGCTCTTGCCCGGCGTCAACACGGGATAATACCGCGCCACATAGCAGA
ACTTTAAAAGTGCTCATCATTGGAAAACGTTCTTCGGGGCGAAAACTCTCAAGGATCTTACCGCTGTTGA
GATCCAGTTCGATGTAACCCACTCGTGCACCCAACTGATCTTCAGCATCTTTTACTTTCACCAGCGTTTC
TGGGTGAGCAAAAACAGGAAGGCAAAATGCCGCAAAAAAGGGAATAAGGGCGACACGGAAATGTTGAATA
CTCATACTCTTCCTTTTTCAATATTATTGAAGCATTTATCAGGGTTATTGTCTCATGAGCGGATACATAT
TTGAATGTATTTAGAAAAATAAACAAATAGGGGTTCCGCGCACATTTCCCCGAAAAGTGCCACCTGACGT
CTAAGAAACCATTATTATCATGACATTAACCTATAAAAATAGGCGTATCACGAGGCCCTTTCGTCTTCAA
GGCGAAAAAACCCCGCCGAAGCGGGGTTTTTTGCGAAATATAATGACCCTCTTGATAACCCAAGAGGGCA
TTTTTTAGGAACGGTTATTTGATTATTAATCCGGCGGCAACTGAAACGATTCGGATCCTGTATTACTATT
CTGAATTCGCGGCCGCTTCTAGATCTAGCGCTTGAATTTCGCGTACCGCTCTCGCGCAATTTCGAGTGTC
GAGTTCCTGACACGCTCAAAGCGTTCTTTGTCCTTCTGCCATAGGCTACGAACAGCAAGCCCACGCACCG
AATTGAATATCAACCAAAGGATATCTTCTGCATCATCACGCGAAAGACCACGGCTCACCAGAACACCAAG
CCACATATCCTCGACGACAAACCGATTCCTCTCTACCGTGCGCTGAATACCCTCGCGTAACGCTGGGTCC
CGGTCGGCAGCCACAATCAAATCAAGGCTGATAGAGAAGTCATCGTCGAGGAAAAATTCGGCGGCGTCGT
CCAGCATTTGCTGGATGACGTCATCCTCTGGCTTCAATTTCGCTAATCGAGCCCGACTGCGTTCGGTGAT
CTGTTCGTAAAGCCATTCAAAAGTGGCAAGCAGAAGCTCAAGCTTTGTCGGGAAATGATGGCTCTGCGCT
CCTCTGGAGACACCAGCAGCACCGGGCACATCTGCGATCCGGAATCCCGCGTAACCTTTTTCCCGTAAAA
CCCCCAGGGCCGCTGCAATCAACTTGCCCTGGGTCTCCATTGCGCGCTCTGCCTGTGTTCTTCTCTTTGG
ACTCATGATCACCATTTTTTTTACTAAAGCTTGATCTGCAATTTGAATAATAACCACTCCTTTGTTTATC
CACCGAACTAAGTTGGTGTTTTTTGAAGCTTGAATTAGATATTTAAAAGTATCATATCTAATATTATAAC
TAAATTTTCTAAAAAAAACATTGAAGGAACGGTTATTTGATTATTAATCCGGCTTTTTTATTATTTAGGC
AACTGAAACGATTCGGATCCTGTATTACTATTCTATTTTGTCAAAATAATTTTATTGACAACGTCTTATT
AACGTTGATATAATTTAAATTTTATTTGACAAAAATGGGCTCGTGTTGTACAATAAATGTAGTAACAAAC
AGACAATCTGGTCTGTTTGTATTATGATTAACTAATAAGGAGGACAAACATGGAGTACAACAACGAGTAC
AACCTTGACCTGTACCCGAAGAAGCTGCACTGGAAGGAGGGCGACCTCACTGCCACGCGCACGACCATGT
GGTCGGGCCCGGGCTGCCACGAGGGATGCCAGGTGATCTTCTACACGGACGACGACGGCAAGCTCGTGAA
GGTTGAGGGCGATCCGAACAGCCCGTTCAACCAGGGGCGCCTCTGCATGCGCTGCCTGGAGCTGCCCGAG
CTCGTGAACCACGAGGAGCGCCTGCGCTACCCCATGAAGCGCGCCGGGAAGCGCGGCGAGGACAAGTGGG
AGCGCGTGAGCTGGGACAAGGCCTACGATATCATCGAGGAAAAGGTCCGCGCGTTCCAGGAGAAGGACGG
CCCCGAGTCCATCATCTCCATGATCGGCACCGGCCGCAACGTCTCGCAGGTCATCGCGCACAACCAGTAC
GCGAACTTCGGCGGCCCCGACCTCACGCTCTGCTTCCTGTCGGGCGACTCGTGCATGCTGCCGCGCACGG
CGCTCTGCTACGTGGTCATGGGCAACCAGTGGGTGGCCGACATGAGCCAGTTCCGCCCCGACCGCTACGA
GAACGACCCCGAGTGGCAGATCCCCGAGTGCATCGTCATCTGGGGCACGAACCCGGTCGTGTGCAACTCC
GACGCCTTCCTCGGCCACTGGATCGTGGAGGCCATGAAGCGCGGCAGCGAGCTCGTGACCATCGACCCGC
AGCTCACGTGGATCGCCTCCAAGTCCAAGTACTGGCTGCGCCTGCGCCCCGGCACCGACGCGGCGCTCGC
CCTCGGCATGATGAACGTCATCATCGGCGAGGACCTCGTGGACCACGACTTCATCGACAAGTGGACCTAC
GGCTTTGAGGCGCTTGCCGAGCGCGTGAAGGACTATCCGGTTGAGAAGGTGGCCGAGATCTGCTGGGTCG
AGCCCGAGCTCATCGTGGAGGCCGCGCGCTTCTACGCGAAGGCCCACCCCTCCACCATCCAGTGGGGCCT
CGCCGTGGACATGTCGAAGATCGGCACCCCTACGGCCCACGCCATCGCCTGCTTGGCCGGCATCACGGGC
AACATCGACAACCCCGGCGGCAACATCCTCATCGACCAGGCCTGCGGCCTGGAGTTCGGCTACAACTCCG
GCATCGAGTACCTCAAAGAGGGCATGGTGGAGAAGCGCCTGGGCAACTCCAAGTACAACCTGAAGAAGTA
CGGCTTCACGGCGTCCTCCCAGTCCGACGCCATCCTCGAGGCGTGCGAGACCGGCCTTGACGAGAAGGGC
GACCCGCGCCCGGTGAACATGCTGTGGATCCAGTCCTCCAACCCCATCACGAACATGGGCCAGGACGCGC
CGCGCATCTACCGCGCCATGGAGAAGGTACCGTTCATCTGCGTGGTCGACCTGTTCAAGACGCCGTTCAT
CGTGGCCTGCGCCGACCTCGTGCTGCCCTGCGCCATGTCCAACGAGCGCGACTGCATCCGCGTGTGGTTC
GACCCGGTCCGCTCGCTCACGAAGTGCTCGAGCTTCTACGAGGCGAAGGAAGACGAGCAGATCATGATCG
ACCTGGGGCACCGTTTGGCACCCGAGAGCTGGCCCGAGTGGGTCAAGGAGCCGCGCGACTACATGAACTG
GCGCCTCCAGGTGGGCAACTGCGGCTTCACCATGGAGGAGCTGGAGAACGACCATGCCGGCATGATCTAC
AACGACTTCCGCTACTACAAGTACGAGAAGGGCCTGCTGCGTCCCGACGGCCAGCCCGGCTTCATGACCC
CTACGGGCCGCTACGAGTTCTACATCAGCCTGTTCGACAGCTGGGGCGTGGACGCGCTGCCGTTCTACGA
GGAGCCTCCCACCTCGCCGGTCTCCACGCCGGAGCTGGCCGAGGAGTACCCGCTCGTGCTCACCACGGGC
AAGCGCTCCTTCGAGTTCTTCCACTCCGAGTGGCGCCAGGCGAACACGACGAGCCGCGAGCTGCACCCGG
TGCCCTACTTCGACATCCATCCCGACACGGCGGCGAAATACGGCGTGGCCGAGGGCCAGTGGACCTGGAT
CGAGAACCAGATGGGCAAGTGCCGCCAGGTGGCGCGCTTCAACGACACGCTCGATCCCCGCGTCATCTCC
ACCGAGCACGGCTGGTGGTTCCCCGAGCAGGAGGCGGCCGAGCCGAGCCTGTTCGGCGTGTTCGACTGCA
ACCCGAACAACCTCATTCCCATGTGCGAGAACGGCCCGTCCGGCTACGGCGCGCCCATCAAGTGCGGCAT
GGCGAAGGTGTACCCCTGCACGCCGGACAACATGAGGCCCGAGGACCAGCCCACCTACCAGGTGACGGCC
ACGAACGGCTACACGCACGGCCCCTCGCACAAGAGCGACGAGCCTAGCTTCTACGACCAGAACAAGTAAG
GGGGAGACATCATGGCACAAACCGGCGAATACGGCCTTCTGATCGACTACCAGTACTGCTCGGGCTGCCA
CGCCTGCGAGGTGGCCTGCAAGAAGGAGCATGACCTGCCCAAGGGCGACTTCGGCATCAAGATCGTGCAG
GACGGCCCGCGCCAGTGCTCCGACGGCGTGTGGGAGTACGACTACCTGCCCGTGCCCACGCACCTGTGCG
ACCTGTGCGCCGTGCGCGTGGAGGCCGGCAAGCTTCCCACCTGCGTGCACCACTGCCAGGCCGGCGTCAT
GGTCTACGGCACGCTGGAGGAGCTCGCCGCCAAGGCTAAGGCGGCCGCGAAGGACAAGATGGTGATCTTC
GCGAAGTAGACTAGTCGACTCACACTGGCTCACCTTCGGGTGGGCCTTTCTGCGTTTATATACTAGAGAG
AGAATATAAAAAGCCAGATTATTAATCCGGCTTTTTTATTATTTAATTCCTGTTATAAAAAAAGGATCAA
TTTTGAACTCTCTCCCAAAGTTGATCCCTTAACGATCTAAAACAATTCATCCAGTAAAATATAATATTTT
ATTTTCTCCCAATCAGGCTTGATCCCCAGTAAGTCAAAAAATAGCTCGACATACTGTTCTTCCCCGATAT
CCTCCCTGATCGACCGGACGCAGAAGGCAATGTCATACCACTTGTCCGCCCTGCCGCTTCTCCCAAGATC
AATAAAGCCACTTACTTTGCCATCTTTCACAAAGATGTTGCTGTCTCCCAGGTCGCCGTGGGAAAAGACA
AGTTCCTCTTCGGGCTTTTCCGTCTTTAAAAAATCATACAGCTCGCGCGGATCTTTAAATGGAGTGTCTT
CTTCCCAGTTTTCGCAATCCACATCGGCCAGATCGTTATTCAGTAAGTAATCCAATTCGGCTAAGCGGCT
GTCTAAGCTATTCGTATAGGGACAATCCGATATGTCGATGGAGTGAAAGAGCCTGATGCACTCCGCATAC
AGCTCGATAATCTTTTCAGGGCTTTGTTCATCTTCATACTCTTCCGAGCAAAGGACGCCATCGGCCTCAC
TCATGAGCAGATTGCTCCAGCCATCATGCCGTTCAAAGTGCAGGACCTTTGGAACAGGCAGCTTTCCTTC
CAGCCATAGCATCATGTCCTTTTCCCGTTCCACATCATAGGTGGTCCCTTTATACCGGCTGTCCGTCATT
TTTAAATATAGGTTTTCATTTTCTCCCACCAGCTTATATACCTTAGCAGGAGACATTCCTTCCGTATCTT
TTACGCAGCGGTATTTTTCGATCAGTTTTTTCAATTCCGGTGATATTCTCATTTTAGCCATTTATTATTT
CCTTCCTCTTTTCTACAGTATTTAAAGATACCCCAAGAAGCTAATTATAACAAGACGAACTCCAATTCAC
TGTTCCTTGCATTCTAAAACCTTAAATACCAGAAAACAGCTTTTTCAAAGTTGTTTTCAAAGTTGGCGTA
TAACATAGTATCGACGGAGCCGATTTTGAAACCACAATTATGATAGAATTTACAAGCTATAAGGTTATTG
TCCTGGGTTTCAAGCATTAGTCCATGCAAGTTTTTATGCTTTGCCCATTCTATAGATATATTGATAAGAA
GACTGGAATGCCCGCTCCGCCGGGATTATTCGAAAGCGCATCGTCCAAGCGAGACCGTCTGCATTCGGAA
ATCTCGGCCGGTTCGCGCCGAGGAAGCCCATCTGGCTGCATCCCAAATCGACACACAACGCACGGAGGCC
CCGGCGATCGCCGGGGCCTCCGAATCATGCGCATCGTGGAAGCGAAGCTCCGCAAAAAACCCCGCTTCAG
CGGGGTTTTTTCGCGTCGCACCTCCTTGTCGTGTATTACAGGTACTACTATAACACATCATCTAGCCCGC
CCGCGATACGTCCTCTGCGGTGCAGCGTGGTCGCGGTTCCACGCATCCGCCGCCCGCTGCGCATCGCGCA
GCACGTCATTAAGGCTCTGTTGCCTTGGCTGTTCCCTGCGCATCAGATATTCGAGCGGGCGCGATATTCG
ACTTCTAAGCTCTTCCACTTTGATTCGCATTCCCGCAACTCCTGCTCTGATGCGGCTCGCGAGTCCATCG
CACTTAACAACGATGTTATCGAGGATTGCGCCGCGCTCAGCTTTTCCCGCAGCTTCCCAGCCCCGAACCT
CGGTAGCGATGGGTTGAAGCTCTCCAATGTCTCGCGCAACTCCGTCCGCTCGTTGCCGAAGACACTCCAA
TCGGTCTTGCTCATCTTCGATATCGAGCTTCACGTCCTCGAGCTGGCTGTCAAGCTCGGCAAGGTCACCC
TCCTTGTCGGCAATCTCGGTAACAAGCTCTGCCTTACGCGTTTCGGCATCATTCAGTAAAGCGGCGGCTT
CTTCCCTAGCCGCCGCGACGATTCGCGCCGCTTCGTCCTTCGCAGGTTCAACCACGGCCTTATCGACCGC
ACAGCGTACCTTGTCGATATCCACGGACTTGTCCGTGTATACACGCTGCGCCCGCGTCTCCTCGTCAAGC
TCGATTGCAGGGCGGTAGCCCATGCGCCCCTCTAGGTAATCCCCAAGCTCCTTGTGCATGCTCCGGTAGA
AGCTGCGGGGGCACATCTGCTTGTAGTTGAACCGTCCATCTAGGATGGGCGTGAACGGCACGTGCATGTG
GTCGCGGGCGGGCGTGCCATCCTTCAACACCTCGTCCTTGTGGACGTACCCGCCCATCATGTTCTCGATG
CCGAACTTCTTCGACAGGTACCAGTACGTGAGACGGAAGAACCTGTCCTCATCGCCCTTGCGCACATTGT
CGGGAAGCGTCACAACAACGTCAGCCATAACGACCGCATCCTTGCGCGTGGCACGCTTCCCTGCGGCCTT
CTGGGCCTCGTTCACGCGCTCGATGCGGCTCTCCACCGTGCCCCAGTTCGGCTCGCCATCGCGCGGCTCC
ACGCGCCCCACAACGAGCTTGCCGTCCTTGTTCGTGTAGTGGCCGACCACCAAGTCGTTCTTGATGCGCT
CGGGGTCGATGTTGTCGCGCTCCAGGCTGCTGCGGTCGCGGCGGTAGTGGGCAAGCATGTGCCCGACCGA
TGGAGCCTTGTATTTCGCGATGTGAGCCATGGAAACCTCCGAACCGTACAGACTTAATCGACTAAAGTCT
AGCACGTTAGACCTTAGCTACGCTAAGGACGTGGCAGGGCCAGCCCTGCACCCGCTCGGGCGTTCCCCCC
GAGACCCCCCAGCCCTTGCCCGTTCGCGGCTTCGCTCACGGCCCTCGGGCCATCGGCGCGAGCGCCGAAC
GGAGGGACTTCGCCCCTCCGAACCACCCCTCAATCTACCTGCGGTTCGGCACACGGCACACGGCACTATT
AGGGGGGCCGTCGTAGTGGCCCCCCTGTGGTCATTTGTCATTTGTCATTTGTCACATTATTTTTCGGACA
CATTATTTTTCGGACGTAGTTAGCGAAAAATAATGAGCCGCCCGATTCTGCAGGTCTCATCCAGTCGAGA
CACGGGCAAGGAAAGGGTCGATGGAGCAGAGCGTCCATCGACCCTTAATCAAGTCTGGTCTATTCGGTTG
GCCGTCGCGTCAATTCCGCAATCCGTGAACGAGTCGGCTTAGATCTGCGCGAGCGCAGACCACGCCGCCC
CGTAGTCACGCATTGCTGCATTGACCCGACTACTCTTTGGCACCTGACTGTTCCACGCACTTGCGCTTAC
GTTCGGCGTTCAGATAGTTCCCGCGACAATAGCGCTCGAGAATCGAGTTGTACCCCACGATGATTTCGCG
GTACTGCTCGGGAAACTCCCTCAGCGCCGCAGCCGTGAAATCGTTGATGGTCTCGAACCTCTCGCACATG
ATGAAGCCGACCAACTCGAAGAGCATGTCCTGCTTGTCCTTAGTCGAGAGCTGTTCGAGCTGACCAATGT
CGAAGTTGTTTCCCTCGATGCGTGCTTCGACCGGATACAGCTCCTTGCCCTTCTTGCGACAGGAAGCCGT
GTCGTGAATCAGATAGTCATACGCATGCCTGATGTTGTTGATTGGCTCGGCTGACGAACAGCACTTCTTG
CCGTCCGCGCTCAATCGGTTCAAGACGTTGATGATTGCCTTGCGTGTCGTGTTGCCGCCCCAGACAACAA
TGACGTGCGCATGCGTCTTGCGCTGCTTGCTCTTCTGGTCATGGTCTATGTCGTGAACCGCATAAGCGAA
AGGCACTTGAAGAATGTCGTCTATCTCGTCCTGCCAGTCATCGCGCATGTTCTCTGGGTAGCAGATGCCC
TCCCAGAGCTTCACCTTCGTCTCGCCAGCGTTTGCCGCCATGCTATAATCTCCTTGTCTCGAATGCCCCT
GCTGCCGCCA
Features (pLannotate 1.2.2; 10 found; start..end, strand, type, name):
     24..95      +  terminator     rrnB T1 terminator: transcription terminator T1 from the E. coli rrnB gene
    276..864     -  rep_origin     ori: high-copy-number ColE1/pMB1/pBR322/pUC origin of replication
   1035..1895    -  CDS            AmpR: β-lactamase; bla; confers resistance to ampicillin, carbenicillin, and related antibiotics
   1896..2000    -  promoter       AmpR promoter: bla
   2243..2262    +  misc_feature   BioBrick prefix: BioBrick prefix for parts that start with "ATG"
   2265..2876    -  CDS            CymR: cumate repressor (Mullick et al., 2006); cymR from Pseudomonas putida
   3214..3241    +  protein_bind   CuO: CymR-binding P2 operator sequence from the p-cmt operon of Pseudomonas putida (Mullick et al., 2006) CymR
   6047..6074    +  terminator     T7Te terminator: phage T7 early transcription terminator
   6197..6991    -  CDS            KanR: aminoglycoside phosphotransferase; aphA-3; confers resistance to kanamycin
   7087..7302    -  CDS            satA (fragment): STA_BACSU - Also known as yyaR. Experimental evidence at protein level: Swiss-Prot protein existence level 1. Involved in resistance to streptothricin, a broad-spectrum antibiotic produced by streptomycetes. Detoxifies streptothricin via acetylation of the beta amino group of the first beta-lysyl moiety of streptothricin. From Bacillus subtilis (strain 168).
