[The description below was written by a language model from this plasmid's Addgene catalogue record and pLannotate feature annotations shown in this document.]
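Description:
pXD70EN25-Pct5-(–)-Eddh(Gp3C) is a roughly 10 kb bacterial expression plasmid built on the pXD69m2 backbone. It is designed to express a gut bacterial enzyme in the actinobacterium Eggerthella lenta DSM 2243 while being maintained and propagated in E. coli. For E. coli it carries a high-copy ColE1/pUC-type origin. The catalogue lists kanamycin as the selection, matching an annotated aphA-3-type aminoglycoside phosphotransferase gene. The feature table also shows an intact β-lactamase gene with its own promoter and a short fragment resembling a streptothricin acetyltransferase next to the kanamycin marker, although ampicillin is not listed as a selection. About 2.7 kb downstream of the resistance genes is unannotated. This region may contain the functions needed for replication in E. lenta, but the record does not state this.

The payload is the (–)-dihydroxyenterodiol dehydroxylase, (–)-Eddh (locus C1877_07250), from Gordonibacter pamelaeae strain 3C, placed under a cumate-inducible promoter designated Pct5. The annotated control elements are a divergently oriented cymR gene encoding the Pseudomonas putida cumate repressor and a CuO operator. CymR binds CuO and blocks transcription until cumate releases it, so expression can be switched on by adding the inducer. The insert itself was not recognised by the annotation tool. It presumably lies in the unannotated stretch of about 2.8 kb between the operator and the T7Te terminator that closes the expression unit, and an rrnB T1 terminator provides additional insulation elsewhere in the backbone.

The construct is used for heterologous, inducible production of this dehydroxylase in a genetically tractable gut Actinobacterium. This supports functional study of enantiocomplementary enzymes that metabolise dietary polyphenols such as lignan-derived compounds.
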