Addgene plasmid #233877: pXD70EN25-Pct5-(–)-Eddh(Gp3C)
Purpose: Expresses Gordonibacter pamelaeae 3C (–)-Eddh in Eggerthella lenta DSM 2243 with a cumate inducible promoter
Depositing lab: Emily Balskus. Depositing organization: Harvard University. Publication: Enantiocomplementary Gut Bacterial Enzymes Metabolize Dietary Polyphenols. Dong X, Bae M, Le C, Aguilar Ramos MA, Balskus EP. J Am Chem Soc. 2025 Mar 5;147(9):7231-7244. doi: 10.1021/jacs.4c09892. Epub 2025 Feb 24. PubMed 39993729.
Backbone
  Vector backbone: pXD69m2
  Vector type: Bacterial Expression
Growth in bacteria
  Bacterial resistance: Kanamycin, 50 μg/mL
  Growth temperature: 37°C
  Growth strain: DH5alpha
  Copy number: High Copy
Gene/Insert
  Gene/Insert name: (–)-Eddh (alt names: (–)-dihydroxyenterodiol dehydroxylase; C1877_07250)
  Species: Gordonibacter pamelaeae
Terms and licenses: Academic/Nonprofit Terms; Industry Terms: Not Available to Industry
How to cite: pXD70EN25-Pct5-(–)-Eddh(Gp3C) was a gift from Emily Balskus (Addgene plasmid # 233877 ; http://n2t.net/addgene:233877 ; RRID:Addgene_233877)
